>Addgene plasmid #130274 | pNH12 (pmyo-2::MacQ::mCitrine) | addgene full sequence | sequence record 255081 | Addgene NGS Result
TACGGTTCCTGGCCTTTTGCTGGCCTTTTGCTCACATGTCAGGTCGAGGCATTTGAATTGGGGGTGGTGG
ACAGTAACTGTCTGTAATAATAATTACTCCTGACCAGGTTGCAATTCGAGTTTTGATAAGCATAATTATA
CCTTGTACATTGTGGGTTTTGTGCTGTGGACGTTTTATTGTGACATCCCCATAAGCTACAAGAACAAAAA
TGAAATGTAAAAGTATTGAAAACGTCGTACATTTTATATCTGAGTAGTATCCTTTGCTTTAAATGTCCAT
AAAACTAATTTTATAATCAATAAAACAACGTTTGTAAATCAACTGAGTTTACAAGTAGAGACATTGAGGG
ATACTTTCACTATGCTAAAGTGATAATCGACCAAATAATAACTTCACTTTGGTATTTATTCCTGTCTTAT
AAATGTTATGTATGAATTAAATTCATATGCATATGGCTCACTCTGACAATTTTTAATAATCTTCCAGATC
AATATTGACTACCGATGCGGGTGGTCTTTTGCTTTGAATTCTGCTGAACTTTACACCCCGAACAGCAATG
TGTGCTTCAGCCTAAAAAAAAGTAAGTGTGTTAATCAGTGCCCCCGATTCTTCATTTTTTGCCCCTCTCT
CCCGTTTCGTCGGCAAAAGAAGAGAAAATAAAGATAAGTCTCAAGATAGGTTGGTAATCGCTAAAGTGGT
TGTGTGGATAAGAGTAGCAAAATGGCAGGAAGAGCACTTTGCGCGCACACACTGTACTCATTGTTCTGGA
TAAAATTCTCTCGTTGTTTGCCGTCGGATGTCTGCCTCTCTGCATTGAGCCGGCTTCTTCACTATCTTTA
GTTAACCTAAAATGCCGTTTCTTTTCTCGTATCCCCACTATCCCGTTGAGGTTCTCTGCTCTCTTCGCTC
CCTACCGCCAGCGAGCAACTATCCGTGGGGGCGCCTTGCTCGGAAGATGGGGGGGAAGAAAGAAGATTTT
TGCTATTTGCACTTGAGAAAGAGACTTTTCCTGCGTCGATGGTTAGAGAACAGTGTGCAGACACTTTTCA
GCTACCTAGAATTACAATTGGATATCCCCGCCTCCCAATCCACCCACCCAGGGAAAAAGAAGGGCTCGCC
GAAAATCAAAGTTATCTCCAGGCTCGCGCATCCCACCGAGCGGTTGACTTCTCTCCACCACTTTTCATTT
TAACCCTCGGGGGATCCGCCACCATGATCGTGGACCAGTTCGAGGAGGTGCTGATGAAGACCAGCCAGCT
GTTCCCACTGCCAACCGCTACCCAGAGCGCCCAGCCAACCCACGTGGCCCCCGTGCCAACCGTGCTGCCC
GACACCCCCATCTACGAGACCGTGGGCGACAGCGGCAGCAAGACCCTGTGGGTGGTGTTCGTGCTGATGC
TGATCGCCAGCGCCGCCTTCACCGCCCTGAGCTGGAAGATCCCCGTGAACAGGAGGCTGTACCACGTGAT
CACCACCATCATCACCCTGACCGCCGCCCTGAGCTACTTCGCTATGGCTACCGGCCACGGAGTGGCCCTG
AACAAGATCGTGATCAGGACCCAGCACGACCACGTGCCCGACACCTACGAGACCGTGTACCGACAGGTGT
ACTACGCCAGGTACATCCAGTGGGCTATCACCACCCCACTGCTGCTGCTGGACCTGGGACTGCTGGCTGG
AATGAGCGGAGCCCACATCTTCATGGCCATCGTGGCTGACCTGATCATGGTGCTGACCGGCCTGTTCGCT
GCTTTCGGCAGCGAGGGAACCCCACAGAAGTGGGGATGGTACACCATCGCCTGCATCGCCTACATCTTCG
TGGTGTGGCACCTGGTGCTGAACGGCGGCGCCAACGCCAGGGTGAAGGGCGAGAAGCTGAGGAGCTTCTT
CGTGGCCATCGGAGCTTACACCCTGATCCTGTGGACCGCTTACCCAATCGTGTGGGGACTGGCTGACGGA
GCTAGGAAGATCGGAGTGGACGGAGAGATCATCGCTTACGCTGTGCTGGACGTGCTGGCTAAGGGAGTGT
TCGGAGCTTGGCTGCTGGTGACCCACGCCAACCTGTCCGGAGAAGAGCTGTTTACCGGGGTGGTGCCCAT
CCTGGTCGAGCTGGACGGCGACGTAAACGGCCACAAGTTCAGCGTGTCCGGCGAGGGCGAGGGCGATGCC
ACCTACGGCAAGCTGACCCTGAAGTTCATCTGCACCACCGGCAAGCTGCCCGTGCCCTGGCCCACCCTCG
TGACCACCTTCGGCTACGGCCTGATGTGCTTCGCGCGCTACCCCGACCACATGAAGCAGCACGACTTCTT
CAAGTCCGCCATGCCCGAAGGCTACGTCCAGGAGCGCACCATCTTCTTCAAGGACGACGGCAACTACAAG
ACCCGCGCCGAGGTGAAGTTCGAGGGCGACACCCTGGTGAACCGCATCGAGCTGAAGGGCATCGACTTCA
AGGAGGACGGCAACATCCTGGGGCACAAGCTGGAGTACAACTACAACAGCCACAACGTCTATATCATGGC
CGACAAGCAGAAGAACGGCATCAAGGTGAACTTCAAGATCCGCCACAACATCGAGGACGGCAGCGTGCAG
CTCGCCGACCACTACCAGCAGAACACCCCCATCGGCGACGGCCCCGTGCTGCTGCCCGACAACCACTACC
TGAGCTACCAGTCCAAACTGAGCAAAGACCCCAACGAGAAGCGCGATCACATGGTCCTGCTGGAGTTCGT
GACCGCCGCCGGGATCACTCTCGGCATGGACGAGCTGTACAAGAAGAGCAGGATCACCAGCGAGGGCGAG
TACATCCCCCTGGACCAGATCGACATCAACGTGTTCTGCTACGAGAACGAGGTGTAATGAGAATTCCAAC
TGAGCGCCGGTCGCTACCATTACCAACTTGTCTGGTGTCAAAAATAATAGGGGCCGCTGTCATCAGAGTA
AGTTTAAACTGAGTTCTACTAACTAACGAGTAATATTTAAATTTTCAGCATCTCGCGCCCGTGCCTCTGA
CTTCTAAGTCCAATTACTCTTCAACATCCCTACATGCTCTTTCTCCCTGTGCTCCCACCCCCTATTTTTG
TTATTATCAAAAAACTTCTCTTAATTTCTTTGTTTTTTAGCTTCTTTTAAGTCACCTCTAACAATGAAAT
TGTGTAGATTCAAAAATAGAATTAATTCGTAATAAAAAGTCGAAAAAAATTGTGCTCCCTCCCCCCATTA
ATAATAATTCTATCCCAAAATCTACACAATGTTCTGTGTACACTTCTTATGTTTTTTACTTCTGATAAAT
TTTTTTGAAACATCATAGAAAAAACCGCACACAAAATACCTTATCATATGTTACGTTTCAGTTTATGACC
GCAATTTTTATTTCTTCGCACGTCTGGGCCTCTCATGACGTCAAATCATGCTCATCGTGAAAAAGTTTTG
GAGTATTTTTGGAATTTTTCAATCAAGTGAAAGTTTATGAAATTAATTTTCCTGCTTTTGCTTTTTGGGG
TTTCCCCTATTGTTTGTCAAGATTTCGAGGACGGCGTTTTTCTTGCTAAAATCACAAGTATTGATGAGCA
CGATGCAAGAAAGATCGGAAGAAGGTTTGGGTTTGAGGCTCAGTGGAAGGTGAGTAGAAGTTGATAATTT
GAAAGTGGAGTAGTGTCTATGGGGTTTTTGCCTTAAATGACAGAATACATTCCCAATATACCAAACATAA
CTGTTTCCTACTAGTCGGCCGTACGGGCCCTTTCGTCTCGCGCGTTTCGGTGATGACGGTGAAAACCTCT
GACACATGCAGCTCCCGGAGACGGTCACAGCTTGTCTGTAAGCGGATGCCGGGAGCAGACAAGCCCGTCA
GGGCGCGTCAGCGGGTGTTGGCGGGTGTCGGGGCTGGCTTAACTATGCGGCATCAGAGCAGATTGTACTG
AGAGTGCACCATATGCGGTGTGAAATACCGCACAGATGCGTAAGGAGAAAATACCGCATCAGGCGGCCTT
AAGGGCCTCGTGATACGCCTATTTTTATAGGTTAATGTCATGATAATAATGGTTTCTTAGACGTCAGGTG
GCACTTTTCGGGGAAATGTGCGCGGAACCCCTATTTGTTTATTTTTCTAAATACATTCAAATATGTATCC
GCTCATGAGACAATAACCCTGATAAATGCTTCAATAATATTGAAAAAGGAAGAGTATGAGTATTCAACAT
TTCCGTGTCGCCCTTATTCCCTTTTTTGCGGCATTTTGCCTTCCTGTTTTTGCTCACCCAGAAACGCTGG
TGAAAGTAAAAGATGCTGAAGATCAGTTGGGTGCACGAGTGGGTTACATCGAACTGGATCTCAACAGCGG
TAAGATCCTTGAGAGTTTTCGCCCCGAAGAACGTTTTCCAATGATGAGCACTTTTAAAGTTCTGCTATGT
GGCGCGGTATTATCCCGTATTGACGCCGGGCAAGAGCAACTCGGTCGCCGCATACACTATTCTCAGAATG
ACTTGGTTGAGTACTCACCAGTCACAGAAAAGCATCTTACGGATGGCATGACAGTAAGAGAATTATGCAG
TGCTGCCATAACCATGAGTGATAACACTGCGGCCAACTTACTTCTGACAACGATCGGAGGACCGAAGGAG
CTAACCGCTTTTTTGCACAACATGGGGGATCATGTAACTCGCCTTGATCGTTGGGAACCGGAGCTGAATG
AAGCCATACCAAACGACGAGCGTGACACCACGATGCCTGTAGCAATGGCAACAACGTTGCGCAAACTATT
AACTGGCGAACTACTTACTCTAGCTTCCCGGCAACAATTAATAGACTGGATGGAGGCGGATAAAGTTGCA
GGACCACTTCTGCGCTCGGCCCTTCCGGCTGGCTGGTTTATTGCTGATAAATCTGGAGCCGGTGAGCGTG
GGTCTCGCGGTATCATTGCAGCACTGGGGCCAGATGGTAAGCCCTCCCGTATCGTAGTTATCTACACGAC
GGGGAGTCAGGCAACTATGGATGAACGAAATAGACAGATCGCTGAGATAGGTGCCTCACTGATTAAGCAT
TGGTAACTGTCAGACCAAGTTTACTCATATATACTTTAGATTGATTTAAAACTTCATTTTTAATTTAAAA
GGATCTAGGTGAAGATCCTTTTTGATAATCTCATGACCAAAATCCCTTAACGTGAGTTTTCGTTCCACTG
AGCGTCAGACCCCGTAGAAAAGATCAAAGGATCTTCTTGAGATCCTTTTTTTCTGCGCGTAATCTGCTGC
TTGCAAACAAAAAAACCACCGCTACCAGCGGTGGTTTGTTTGCCGGATCAAGAGCTACCAACTCTTTTTC
CGAAGGTAACTGGCTTCAGCAGAGCGCAGATACCAAATACTGTTCTTCTAGTGTAGCCGTAGTTAGGCCA
CCACTTCAAGAACTCTGTAGCACCGCCTACATACCTCGCTCTGCTAATCCTGTTACCAGTGGCTGCTGCC
AGTGGCGATAAGTCGTGTCTTACCGGGTTGGACTCAAGACGATAGTTACCGGATAAGGCGCAGCGGTCGG
GCTGAACGGGGGGTTCGTGCACACAGCCCAGCTTGGAGCGAACGACCTACACCGAACTGAGATACCTACA
GCGTGAGCTATGAGAAAGCGCCACGCTTCCCGAAGGGAGAAAGGCGGACAGGTATCCGGTAAGCGGCAGG
GTCGGAACAGGAGAGCGCACGAGGGAGCTTCCAGGGGGAAACGCCTGGTATCTTTATAGTCCTGTCGGGT
TTCGCCACCTCTGACTTGAGCGTCGATTTTTGTGATGCTCGTCAGGGGGGCGGAGCCTATGGAAAAACGC
CAGCAACGCGGCCTTTT
Features (pLannotate 1.2.2; 9 found; start..end, strand, type, name):
   1280..2056    +  CDS            nop-1 (fragment): NOP1_NEUCR - Experimental evidence at protein level: Swiss-Prot protein existence level 1. Could facilitate a sensory photoresponse. From Neurospora crassa (strain ATCC 24698 / 74-OR23-1A / CBS 708.71 / DSM 1257 / FGSC 987).
   2069..2773    +  CDS            mCitrine: mCitrine is a basic (constitutively fluorescent) yellow fluorescent protein published in 2001, derived from Aequorea victoria.
   2774..2833    +  CDS            KCNJ2 (fragment): KCNJ2_HUMAN - Also known as IRK1. Experimental evidence at protein level: Swiss-Prot protein existence level 1. Probably participates in establishing action potential waveform and excitability of neuronal and muscle tissues. Inward rectifier potassium channels are characterized by a greater tendency to allow potassium to flow into the cell rather than out of it. Their voltage dependence is regulated by the concentration of extracellular potassium; as external potassium is raised, the voltage range of the channel opening shifts to more positive voltages. The inward rectification is mainly due t
   3467..3619    +  CDS            aex-5 (fragment): AEX5_CAEEL - Also known as kpc-3 From Caenorhabditis elegans.
   3747..3782    +  CDS            rop (fragment): Rop protein, which maintains plasmids at low copy number; rop
   3884..3983    +  misc_feature   bom (fragment): basis of mobility region from pBR322
   4081..4185    +  promoter       AmpR promoter: bla
   4186..5046    +  CDS            AmpR: β-lactamase; bla; confers resistance to ampicillin, carbenicillin, and related antibiotics
   5217..5805    +  rep_origin     ori: high-copy-number ColE1/pMB1/pBR322/pUC origin of replication
