[The description below was written by a language model from this plasmid's Addgene catalogue record and pLannotate feature annotations shown in this document.]
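Description:
pNH12 (pmyo-2::MacQ::mCitrine) is a C. elegans expression plasmid built on pPD132.102, a Fire Lab worm vector carrying the myo-2 promoter, which directs expression in pharyngeal muscle. It is propagated in E. coli through a high-copy ColE1/pUC-type origin and selected with ampicillin via the AmpR (β-lactamase) gene and its own promoter. Small remnants of the pBR322 rop and bom regions are also detected in the backbone. The sequenced plasmid is about 5.8 kb. The catalogue's insert size is nearly the same as the total vector size, so it appears to describe the whole plasmid rather than the insert alone.

The payload is MacQ::mCitrine, an electrochromic FRET (eFRET) voltage sensor. MacQ is a variant of the Mac rhodopsin from the fungus Leptosphaeria maculans. The automated annotation labels this region as a fragment of the Neurospora crassa opsin nop-1, most likely a homology-based match between fungal rhodopsins rather than a true Neurospora sequence. The yellow fluorescent protein mCitrine is fused to the rhodopsin's C terminus. It is followed directly by a short fragment of the human potassium channel KCNJ2 (Kir2.1); such fragments are commonly appended to microbial opsins as export or trafficking signals, although the record does not state its role here. In eFRET sensors, voltage-dependent changes in the rhodopsin's absorption modulate quenching of the attached fluorophore, so membrane potential is read out through the brighter fluorescent protein. The myo-2 promoter itself was not annotated, and presumably lies in the unannotated region upstream of the coding sequence. A downstream hit to C. elegans aex-5 is unexplained. The construct is used for optical voltage imaging in the worm pharynx.
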