Addgene plasmid #130274: pNH12 (pmyo-2::MacQ::mCitrine)
Purpose: Expresses the eFRET-based voltage sensor MacQ::mCitrine in the pharynx of C. elegans.
Depositing lab: Alexander Gottschalk. Depositing organization: Goethe-Universitaet Frankfurt am Main. Publication: Rhodopsin-based voltage imaging tools for use in muscles and neurons of Caenorhabditis elegans. Azimi Hashemi N, Bergs ACF, Schuler C, Scheiwe AR, Steuer Costa W, Bach M, Liewald JF, Gottschalk A. Proc Natl Acad Sci U S A. 2019 Aug 1. pii: 1902443116. doi: 10.1073/pnas.1902443116. PubMed 31371514.
Backbone
  Vector backbone: pPD132.102 (pmyo-2)
  Backbone manufacturer: Fire Lab (Addgene plasmid #1662)
  Backbone size w/o insert (bp): 3101
  Total vector size (bp): 5833
  Vector type: Worm Expression
Growth in bacteria
  Bacterial resistance: Ampicillin, 100 μg/mL
  Growth temperature: 37°C
  Growth strain: DH5alpha
  Copy number: Unknown
Gene/Insert
  Gene/Insert name: MacQ::mCitrine
  Species: Leptosphaeria maculans
  Insert size (bp): 5831
  Tag / fusion protein: mCitrine (C terminal on insert)
Terms and licenses: Academic/Nonprofit Terms; Industry Terms: Not Available to Industry
How to cite: pNH12 (pmyo-2::MacQ::mCitrine) was a gift from Alexander Gottschalk (Addgene plasmid # 130274 ; http://n2t.net/addgene:130274 ; RRID:Addgene_130274)
